>Addgene plasmid #223725 | pETDuet1_6xHis-TEV-mCherry-WIPI2d | addgene full sequence | sequence record 447443 | Addgene NGS Result
GGGGAATTGTGAGCGGATAACAATTCCCCTCTAGAAATAATTTTGTTTAACTTTAAGAAGGAGATATACC
ATGGGCAGCAGCCATCACCATCATCACCACAGCCAGGATCCGGAAAACCTGTATTTTCAGGGAGTGAGCA
AGGGCGAGGAGGATAACATGGCCATCATCAAGGAGTTCATGCGCTTCAAGGTGCACATGGAGGGCTCCGT
GAACGGCCACGAGTTCGAGATCGAGGGCGAGGGCGAGGGCCGCCCCTACGAGGGCACCCAGACCGCCAAG
CTGAAGGTGACCAAGGGTGGCCCCCTGCCCTTCGCCTGGGACATCCTGTCCCCTCAGTTCATGTACGGCT
CCAAGGCCTACGTGAAGCACCCCGCCGACATCCCCGACTACTTGAAGCTGTCCTTCCCCGAGGGCTTCAA
GTGGGAGCGCGTGATGAACTTCGAGGACGGCGGCGTGGTGACCGTGACCCAGGACTCCTCCCTGCAGGAC
GGCGAGTTCATCTACAAGGTGAAGCTGCGCGGCACCAACTTCCCCTCCGACGGCCCCGTAATGCAGAAGA
AGACCATGGGCTGGGAGGCCTCCTCCGAGCGGATGTACCCCGAGGACGGCGCCCTGAAGGGCGAGATCAA
GCAGAGGCTGAAGCTGAAGGACGGCGGCCACTACGACGCTGAGGTCAAGACCACCTACAAGGCCAAGAAG
CCCGTGCAGCTGCCCGGCGCCTACAACGTCAACATCAAGTTGGACATCACCTCCCACAACGAGGACTACA
CCATCGTGGAACAGTACGAACGCGCCGAGGGCCGCCACTCCACCGGCGGCATGGACGAGCTGTACAAGTC
CGGACTCAGATCTCGAGCTCAAGCTTCGAATTCGATGAACCTGGCGAGCCAGAGCGGGGAGGCCGGCGCC
GGCCAGCTGCTCTTCGCCAACTTCAACCAGGACAACACGTCCCTAGCTGTTGGTAGTAAGTCCGGTTATA
AATTTTTCTCCCTTTCTTCTGTGGATAAGCTGGAACAGATCTATGAATGCACCGATACGGAAGATGTGTG
CATTGTAGAGAGATTGTTCTCCAGCAGCCTAGTGGCCATCGTGAGCCTTAAAGCACCAAGGAAGCTAAAG
GTTTGCCACTTTAAGAAGGGAACTGAGATCTGCAACTACAGCTACTCCAACACGATTCTGGCTGTGAAGC
TCAACAGGCAGAGGCTGATAGTATGCCTGGAGGAGTCCCTGTACATCCACAACATTCGGGACATGAAGGT
GCTGCATACGATCAGGGAGACGCCTCCAAACCCTGCAGGCCTGTGTGCGCTGTCAATCAACAACGACAAC
TGCTACTTGGCGTACCCAGGGAGCGCGACCATCGGAGAGGTGCAGGTCTTCGATACCATTAATTTGAGAG
CTGCAAACATGATTCCGGCTCACGACAGTCCTTTAGCGGCACTGGCCTTTGACGCAAGTGGAACTAAACT
TGCCACGGCTTCGGAGAAGGGGACCGTGATTAGGGTATTTTCCATTCCAGAAGGACAAAAACTCTTTGAG
TTTCGGAGAGGAGTAAAGAGGTGCGTGAGCATCTGCTCCCTGGCCTTCAGCATGGACGGCATGTTCCTCT
CCGCCTCCAGCAACACTGAGACCGTGCACATCTTCAAACTCGAGACTGTGAAAGAAAAACCCCCAGAGGA
GCCCACCACCTGGACCGGGTACTTCGGGAAAGTGCTCATGGCCTCCACCAGCTACCTGCCTTCCCAAGTG
ACAGAAATGTTCAACCAGGGCAGAGCCTTCGCCACGGTCCGCCTGCCATTCTGCGGCCACAAAAACATCT
GCTCGCTAGCCACAATTCAGAAGATCCCGCGGTTGTTGGTGGGTGCCGCCGACGGGTACCTGTACATGTA
CAACCTGGACCCCCAGGAGGGCGGCGAGTGTGCCCTGATGAAGCAGCACCGGCTGGACGGCAGTCTGGAA
ACGACCAATGAGATCTTGGACTCTGCCTCTCACGACTGCCCCTTAGTCACTCAGACATACGGCGCAGCTG
CAGGAAAAGCCTACACAGACGACCTGGGTGCTGTGGGTGGCGCCTGCCTGGAGGACGAGGCCAGCGCCCT
GCGCCTGGATGAGGACAGCGAGCACCCGCCCATGATTCTTCGGACTGACTGAGCGGCCGCATAATGCTTA
AGTCGAACAGAAAGTAATCGTATTGTACACGGCCGCATAATCGAAATTAATACGACTCACTATAGGGGAA
TTGTGAGCGGATAACAATTCCCCATCTTAGTATATTAGTTAAGTATAAGAAGGAGATATACATATGGCAG
ATCTCAATTGGATATCGGCCGGCCACGCGATCGCTGACGTCGGTACCCTCGAGTCTGGTAAAGAAACCGC
TGCTGCGAAATTTGAACGCCAGCACATGGACTCGTCTACTAGCGCAGCTTAATTAACCTAGGCTGCTGCC
ACCGCTGAGCAATAACTAGCATAACCCCTTGGGGCCTCTAAACGGGTCTTGAGGGGTTTTTTGCTGAAAG
GAGGAACTATATCCGGATTGGCGAATGGG
[124 nt withheld, positions 2550-2673]
C
[91 nt withheld, positions 2675-2765]
A
[49 nt withheld, positions 2767-2815]
CCTTTGACGTTGGAGTCCACGTTCTTT
[37 nt withheld, positions 2843-2879]
ACCCTATCTCGGTCTATTCTTTTGATTTATAAGGGATTTTGCCGATTTCGGCCTATTGGTTAAAAAATGA
GCTGATTTAACAAAAATTTAACGCGAATTTTAACAAAATATTAACGTTTACAATTTCTGGCGGCACGATG
GCATGAGATTATCAAAAAGGATCTTCACCTAGATCCTTTTAAATTAAAAATGAAGTTTTAAATCAATCTA
AAGTATATATGAGTAAACTTGGTCTGACAGTTACCAATGCTTAATCAGTGAGGCACCTATCTCAGCGATC
TGTCTATTTCGTTCATCCATAGTTGCCTGACTCCCCGTCGTGTAGATAACTACGATACGGGAGGGCTTAC
CATCTGGCCCCAGTGCTGCAATGATACCGCGAGACCCACGCTCACCGGCTCCAGATTTATCAGCAATAAA
CCAGCCAGCCGGAAGGGCCGAGCGCAGAAGTGGTCCTGCAACTTTATCCGCCTCCATCCAGTCTATTAAT
TGTTGCCGGGAAGCTAGAGTAAGTAGTTCGCCAGTTAATAGTTTGCGCAACGTTGTTGCCATTGCTACAG
GCATCGTGGTGTCACGCTCGTCGTTTGGTATGGCTTCATTCAGCTCCGGTTCCCAACGATCAAGGCGAGT
TACATGATCCCCCATGTTGTGCAAAAAAGCGGTTAGCTCCTTCGGTCCTCCGATCGTTGTCAGAAGTAAG
TTGGCCGCAGTGTTATCACTCATGGTTATGGCAGCACTGCATAATTCTCTTACTGTCATGCCATCCGTAA
GATGCTTTTCTGTGACTGGTGAGTACTCAACCAAGTCATTCTGAGAATAGTGTATGCGGCGACCGAGTTG
CTCTTGCCCGGCGTCAATACGGGATAATACCGCGCCACATAGCAGAACTTTAAAAGTGCTCATCATTGGA
AAACGTTCTTCGGGGCGAAAACTCTCAAGGATCTTACCGCTGTTGAGATCCAGTTCGATGTAACCCACTC
GTGCACCCAACTGATCTTCAGCATCTTTTACTTTCACCAGCGTTTCTGGGTGAGCAAAAACAGGAAGGCA
AAATGCCGCAAAAAAGGGAATAAGGGCGACACGGAAATGTTGAATACTCATACTCTTCCTTTTTCAATCA
TGATTGAAGCATTTATCAGGGTTATTGTCTCATGAGCGGATACATATTTGAATGTATTTAGAAAAATAAA
CAAATAGGTCATGACCAAAATCCCTTAACGTGAGTTTTCGTTCCACTGAGCGTCAGACCCCGTAGAAAAG
ATCAAAGGATCTTCTTGAGATCCTTTTTTTCTGCGCGTAATCTGCTGCTTGCAAACAAAAAAACCACCGC
TACCAGCGGTGGTTTGTTTGCCGGATCAAGAGCTACCAACTCTTTTTCCGAAGGTAACTGGCTTCAGCAG
AGCGCAGATACCAAATACTGTCCTTCTAGTGTAGCCGTAGTTAGGCCACCACTTCAAGAACTCTGTAGCA
CCGCCTACATACCTCGCTCTGCTAATCCTGTTACCAGTGGCTGCTGCCAGTGGCGATAAGTCGTGTCTTA
CCGGGTTGGACTCAAGACGATAGTTACCGGATAAGGCGCAGCGGTCGGGCTGAACGGGGGGTTCGTGCAC
ACAGCCCAGCTTGGAGCGAACGACCTACACCGAACTGAGATACCTACAGCGTGAGCTATGAGAAAGCGCC
ACGCTTCCCGAAGGGAGAAAGGCGGACAGGTATCCGGTAAGCGGCAGGGTCGGAACAGGAGAGCGCACGA
GGGAGCTTCCAGGGGGAAACGCCTGGTATCTTTATAGTCCTGTCGGGTTTCGCCACCTCTGACTTGAGCG
TCGATTTTTGTGATGCTCGTCAGGGGGGCGGAGCCTATGGAAAAACGCCAGCAACGCGGCCTTTTTACGG
TTCCTGGCCTTTTGCTGGCCTTTTGCTCACATGTTCTTTCCTGCGTTATCCCCTGATTCTGTGGATAACC
GTATTACCGCCTTTGAGTGAGCTGATACCGCTCGCCGCAGCCGAACGACCGAGCGCAGCGAGTCAGTGAG
CGAGGAAGCGGAAGAGCGCCTGATGCGGTATTTTCTCCTTACGCATCTGTGCGGTATTTCACACCGCAAT
GGTGCACTCTCAGTACAATCTGCTCTGATGCCGCATAGTTAAGCCAGTATACACTCCGCTATCGCTACGT
GACTGGGTCATGGCTGCGCCCCGACACCCGCCAACACCCGCTGACGCGCCCTGACGGGCTTGTCTGCTCC
CGGCATCCGCTTACAGACAAGCTGTGACCGTCTCCGGGAGCTGCATGTGTCAGAGGTTTTCACCGTCATC
ACCGAAACGCGCGAGGCAGCTGCGGTAAAGCTCATCAGCGTGGTCGTGAAGCGATTCACAGATGTCTGCC
TGTTCATCCGCGTCCAGCTCGTTGAGTTTCTCCAGAAGCGTTAATGTCTGGCTTCTGATAAAGCGGGCCA
TGTTAAGGGCGGTTTTTTCCTGTTTGGTCACTGATGCCTCCGTGTAAGGGGGATTTCTGTTCATGGGGGT
AATGATACCGATGAAACGAGAGAGGATGCTCACGATACGGGTTACTGATGATGAACATGCCCGGTTACTG
GAACGTTGTGAGGGTAAACAACTGGCGGTATGGATGCGGCGGGACCAGAGAAAAATCACTCAGGGTCAAT
GCCAGCGCTTCGTTAATACAGATGTAGGTGTTCCACAGGGTAGCCAGCAGCATCCTGCGATGCAGATCCG
GAACATAATGGTGCAGGGCGCTGACTTCCGCGTTTCCAGACTTTACGAAACACGGAAACCGAAGACCATT
CATGTTGTTGCTCAGGTCGCAGACGTTTTGCAGCAGCAGTCGCTTCACGTTCGCTCGCGTATCGGTGATT
CATTCTGCTAACCAGTAAGGCAACCCCGCCAGCCTAGCCGGGTCCTCAACGACAGGAGCACGATCATGCT
AGTCATGCCCCGCGCCCACCGGAAGGAGCTGACTGGGTTGAAGGCTCTCAAGGGCATCGGTCGAGATCCC
GGTGCCTAATGAGTGAGCTAACTTACATTAATTGCGTTGCGCTCACTGCCCGCTTTCCAGTCGGGAAACC
TGTCGTGCCAGCTGCATTAATGAATCGGCCAACGCGCGGGGAGAGGCGGTTTGCGTATTGGGCGCCAGGG
TGGTTTTTCTTTTCACCAGTGAGACGGGCAACAGCTGATTGCCCTTCACCGCCTGGCCCTGAGAGAGTTG
CAGCAAGCGGTCCACGCTGGTTTGCCCCAGCAGGCGAAAATCCTGTTTGATGGTGGTTAACGGCGGGATA
TAACATGAGCTGTCTTCGGTATCGTCGTATCCCACTACCGAGATGTCCGCACCAACGCGCAGCCCGGACT
CGGTAATGGCGCGCATTGCGCCCAGCGCCATCTGATCGTTGGCAACCAGCATCGCAGTGGGAACGATGCC
CTCATTCAGCATTTGCATGGTTTGTTGAAAACCGGACATGGCACTCCAGTCGCCTTCCCGTTCCGCTATC
GGCTGAATTTGATTGCGAGTGAGATATTTATGCCAGCCAGCCAGACGCAGACGCGCCGAGACAGAACTTA
ATGGGCCCGCTAACAGCGCGATTTGCTGGTGACCCAATGCGACCAGATGCTCCACGCCCAGTCGCGTACC
GTCTTCATGGGAGAAAATAATACTGTTGATGGGTGTCTGGTCAGAGACATCAAGAAATAACGCCGGAACA
TTAGTGCAGGCAGCTTCCACAGCAATGGCATCCTGGTCATCCAGCGGATAGTTAATGATCAGCCCACTGA
CGCGTTGCGCGAGAAGATTGTGCACCGCCGCTTTACAGGCTTCGACGCCGCTTCGTTCTACCATCGACAC
CACCACGCTGGCACCCAGTTGATCGGCGCGAGATTTAATCGCCGCGACAATTTGCGACGGCGCGTGCAGG
GCCAGACTGGAGGTGGCAACGCCAATCAGCAACGACTGTTTGCCCGCCAGTTGTTGTGCCACGCGGTTGG
GAATGTAATTCAGCTCCGCCATCGCCGCTTCCACTTTTTCCCGCGTTTTCGCAGAAACGTGGCTGGCCTG
GTTCACCACGCGGGAAACGGTCTGATAAGAGACACCGGCATACTCTGCGACATCGTATAACGTTACTGGT
TTCACATTCACCACCCTGAATTGACTCTCTTCCGGGCGCTATCATGCCATACCGCGAAAGGTTTTGCGCC
ATTCGATGGTGTCCGGGATCTCGACGCTCTCCCTTATGCGACTCCTGCATTAGGAAGCAGCCCAGTAGTA
GGTTGAGGCCGTTGAGCACCGCCGCCGCAAGGAATGGTGCATGCAAGGAGATGGCGCCCAACAGTCCCCC
GGCCACGGGGCCTGCCACCATACCCACGCCGAAACAAGCGCTCATGAGCCCGAAGTGGCGAGCCCGATCT
TCCCCATCGGTGATGTCGGCGATATAGGCGCCAGCAACCGCACCTGTGGCGCCGGTGATGCCGGCCACGA
TGCGTCCGGCGTAGAGGATCGAGATCGATCTCGATCCCGCGAAATTAATACGACTCACTATA
Features (pLannotate 1.2.2; 24 found; start..end, strand, type, name):
      3..27      +  protein_bind   lac operator: The lac repressor binds to the lac operator to inhibit transcription in E. coli. This inhibition can be relieved by adding lactose or isopropyl-β-D-thiogalactopyranoside (IPTG). lac repressor encoded by lacI
     42..64      +  RBS            RBS: efficient ribosome binding site from bacteriophage T7 gene 10 (Olins and Rangwala, 1989)
    113..132     +  CDS            TEV site (fragment): tobacco etch virus (TEV) protease recognition and cleavage site
    134..838     +  CDS            mCherry: mCherry is a basic (constitutively fluorescent) red fluorescent protein published in 2004, derived from Discosoma sp.. It is reported to be a very rapidly-maturing monomer with low acid sensitivity.
    839..873     +  misc_feature   MCS (fragment): multiple cloning site
    875..2149    +  CDS            Wipi2: WIPI2_RAT - Experimental evidence at protein level: Swiss-Prot protein existence level 1. Component of the autophagy machinery that controls the major intracellular degradation process by which cytoplasmic materials are packaged into autophagosomes and delivered to lysosomes for degradation. Involved in an early step of the formation of preautophagosomal structures. Binds and is activated by phosphatidylinositol 3-phosphate (PtdIns3P) forming on membranes of the endoplasmic reticulum upon activation of the upstream ULK1 and PI3 kinases. Mediates ER-isolation membranes contacts by interacting w
   2218..2236    +  promoter       T7 promoter: promoter for bacteriophage T7 RNA polymerase
   2237..2261    +  protein_bind   lac operator: The lac repressor binds to the lac operator to inhibit transcription in E. coli. This inhibition can be relieved by adding lactose or isopropyl-β-D-thiogalactopyranoside (IPTG). lac repressor encoded by lacI
   2370..2411    +  CDS            S-Tag (fragment): affinity and epitope tag derived from pancreatic ribonuclease A
   2441..2458    +  CDS            SET1 (fragment): solubility-enhancement tag derived from T7 phage gene 10B
   2466..2513    +  terminator     T7 terminator: transcription terminator for bacteriophage T7 RNA polymerase
   2550..3005    +  rep_origin     f1 ori (sequence partly withheld): f1 bacteriophage origin of replication; arrow indicates direction of (+) strand synthesis
   3120..3980    -  CDS            AmpR: β-lactamase; bla; confers resistance to ampicillin, carbenicillin, and related antibiotics
   3981..4073    -  promoter       AmpR promoter: bla
   4154..4742    +  rep_origin     ori: high-copy-number ColE1/pMB1/pBR322/pUC origin of replication
   4928..5067    -  misc_feature   bom: basis of mobility region from pBR322
   5169..5360    -  CDS            rop: Rop protein, which maintains plasmids at low copy number; rop
   5377..5757    +  CDS            YPB1_ECOLX: Protein predicted: Swiss-Prot protein existence level 4. From Escherichia coli.
   5819..5883    -  CDS            TcR (fragment): tetracycline efflux protein; tet; confers resistance to tetracycline
   5898..5919    -  protein_bind   CAP binding site: CAP binding activates transcription in the presence of cAMP. E. coli catabolite activator protein
   5932..7014    -  CDS            lacI: lac repressor; lacI; The lac repressor binds to the lac operator to inhibit transcription in E. coli. This inhibition can be relieved by adding lactose or isopropyl-β-D-thiogalactopyranoside (IPTG).
   7015..7092    -  promoter       lacI promoter: lacI
   7100..7379    -  CDS            TcR (fragment): tetracycline efflux protein; tet; confers resistance to tetracycline
   7405..2       +  promoter       T7 promoter (across the origin): promoter for bacteriophage T7 RNA polymerase
