[The description below was written by a language model from this plasmid's Addgene catalogue record and pLannotate feature annotations shown in this document.]
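Description:
pETDuet1_6xHis-TEV-mCherry-WIPI2d is a 7.4 kb bacterial expression plasmid built on the pETDuet backbone and intended for producing recombinant protein in E. coli for purification. It replicates from a ColE1/pBR322-type origin accompanied by the rop gene and bom region, which typically keep copy number moderate (the record lists copy number as unknown), and it is selected with ampicillin through the β-lactamase gene. An f1 origin and short remnants of a tetracycline resistance gene are also annotated as backbone sequence. The plasmid carries its own lacI gene with its native promoter, supplying lac repressor to keep expression off until induction.

The payload sits in the first of the two Duet expression cassettes. A T7 promoter (spanning the numbering origin of the sequence) with an adjacent lac operator and the T7 gene 10 ribosome binding site drives a single fusion protein: an N-terminal 6xHis tag, a TEV protease cleavage site, mCherry, a short linker derived from multiple cloning site sequence, and human WIPI2d, an isoform of the PtdIns3P-binding autophagy factor WIPI2. The annotation software matched the insert to the rat orthologue, but the catalogue entry gives the species as human. The His tag is not separately annotated but is stated in the catalogue fields. The second T7 promoter/lac operator cassette appears to be empty, retaining only S-tag sequence and the T7 terminator. Expression requires a host supplying T7 RNA polymerase and is induced with IPTG. The His tag allows affinity capture and can be removed by TEV cleavage, leaving red-fluorescent WIPI2d. The associated publication concerns in vitro reconstitution of BNIP3/NIX mitophagy initiation.
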