Addgene plasmid #223725: pETDuet1_6xHis-TEV-mCherry-WIPI2d
Purpose: Expression of recombinant protein for purification
Depositing lab: Sascha Martens. Depositing organization: University of Vienna. Publication: Reconstitution of BNIP3/NIX-mitophagy initiation reveals hierarchical flexibility of the autophagy machinery. Adriaenssens E, Schaar S, Cook ASI, Stuke JFM, Sawa-Makarska J, Nguyen TN, Ren X, Schuschnig M, Romanov J, Khuu G, Uoselis L, Lazarou M, Hummer G, Hurley JH, Martens S. Nat Cell Biol. 2025 Jul 25. doi: 10.1038/s41556-025-01712-y. PubMed 40715440.
Backbone
  Vector backbone: pETDuet
  Vector type: Bacterial Expression
Growth in bacteria
  Bacterial resistance: Ampicillin, 100 μg/mL
  Growth temperature: 37°C
  Growth strain: DH5alpha
  Copy number: Unknown
Gene/Insert
  Gene/Insert name: WIPI2d
  Species: H. sapiens (human)
  Entrez Gene: WIPI2 (a.k.a. ATG18B, Atg21, CGI-50, IDDSSA, WIPI-2)
  Tag / fusion protein: 6xHis-TEV-mCherry (N terminal on insert)
  Cloning method: Unknown
Terms and licenses: Academic/Nonprofit Terms; Industry Terms: Not Available to Industry
Depositor comments: Internal #: SMc1200 . Please visit https://doi.org/10.1101/2024.08.28.609967 for bioRxiv preprint.
How to cite: pETDuet1_6xHis-TEV-mCherry-WIPI2d was a gift from Sascha Martens (Addgene plasmid # 223725 ; http://n2t.net/addgene:223725 ; RRID:Addgene_223725)
